>Addgene plasmid #25604 | AMPKB2 | depositor partial sequence | sequence record 12008 | Author sequence
GTAAAGCCCACACAGCAGGCCCGGCCCACTGTTATCCGCTGGTCTGAAGGAGGCAAGGAGGTCTTCATCT
CTGGGTCCTTCAACAATTGGAGCACCAAGATTCCACTGATTAAGAGCCATAATGACTTTGTTGCCATCCT
GGACCTCCCTGAGGGAGAGCACCAATACAAGTTCTTTGTGGATGGACAGTGGGTTCATGATCCATCAGAG
CCTGTGGTTACCAGTCAGCTTGGCACAATTAACAATTTGATCCATGTCAAGAAATCTGATTTTGAGGTGT
TC
