>Addgene plasmid #25604 | AMPKB2 | addgene partial sequence | sequence record 31590 | 25604 with T7
CTAGAAATAATTTTGTTTAACTTTAAGAAGGAGATATACCATGGGCAGCAGCCATCATCATCATCATCAC
AGCAGCGGCCTGGTTCCGCGTGGTAGTGTAAAGCCCACACAGCAGGCCCGGCCCACTGTTATCCGCTGGT
CTGAAGGAGGCAAGGAGGTCTTCATCTCTGGGTCCTTCAACAATTGGAGCACCAAGATTCCACTGATTAA
GAGCCATAATGACTTTGTTGCCATCCTGGACCTCCCTGAGGGAGAGCACCAATACAAGTTCTTTGTGGAT
GGACAGTGGGTTCATGATCCATCAGAGCCTGTGGTTACCAGTCAGCTTGGCACAATTAACAATTTGATCC
ATGTCAAGAAATCTGATTTTGAGGTGTTCTGATGACGAAGCTTGCGGCCGCACTCGAGCACCACCACCAC
CACCACTGAGATCCGGCTGCTAACAAAGCCCGAAAGGAAGCTGAGTTGGCTGCTGCCACCGCTGAGCAAT
AACTAGCATAACCCCTTGGGGCCTCTAAACGGGTCTTGAGGGGTTTTTTGCTGAAAGGAGGAACTATATC
CGGATTGGCGAATGGG
[124 nt withheld, positions 577-700]
C
[91 nt withheld, positions 702-792]
A
[49 nt withheld, positions 794-842]
CCTTTGACGTTGGAGTCCACGTTCTTTAATAGTGGACTCTTGTTCCAACTGGAACACACTCA
