[The description below was written by a language model from this plasmid's Addgene catalogue record.]
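Description:
AMPKB2 is a bacterial expression plasmid built on the pET28a-LIC backbone, a ligation-independent-cloning derivative of pET28a produced by a structural genomics group. The backbone is listed at 7328 bp without insert, the plasmid is maintained in E. coli under kanamycin selection, and it is recorded as low copy. No feature table accompanies the record, so the promoter and origin are not explicitly stated. The listed sequencing primers (T7 forward and T7 terminator) fit the usual pET arrangement, in which the insert sits between a T7 promoter and T7 terminator and is expressed in hosts that supply T7 RNA polymerase.

The insert is a 282 bp fragment of human PRKAB2, which encodes the beta 2 regulatory subunit of AMP-activated protein kinase. It is deliberately truncated and covers only the glycogen binding domain rather than the full open reading frame. This is in line with the depositor's note that constructs in this series may not contain complete ORFs. The domain carries an N-terminal His tag, which allows purification of the recombinant protein by immobilised metal affinity chromatography.

The stated purpose is bacterial production of protein for structure determination, and the record links the construct to a deposited crystal structure of this domain. It is therefore suited to making the isolated carbohydrate-binding module of the AMPK beta 2 subunit for crystallography, biophysical work or binding studies, rather than for studying the intact subunit or the assembled AMPK heterotrimer. Distribution is restricted to academic and nonprofit users.
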