Addgene plasmid #25604: AMPKB2
Purpose: Bacterial expression for structure determination; may not be full ORF
Depositing lab: Cheryl Arrowsmith. Depositing organization: University of Toronto.
Backbone
  Vector backbone: pET28a-LIC
  Backbone manufacturer: SGC
  Backbone size w/o insert (bp): 7328
  Vector type: Bacterial Expression
Growth in bacteria
  Bacterial resistance: Kanamycin, 50 μg/mL
  Growth temperature: 37°C
  Growth strain: DH5alpha
  Copy number: Low Copy
Gene/Insert
  Gene/Insert name: AMPKB2 (alt names: PDB: 2F15; AMP-activated protein kinase beta 2, Glycogen binding domain)
  Species: H. sapiens (human)
  Insert size (bp): 282
  Mutation: Glycogen binding domain only
  GenBank ID: BC053610
  Entrez Gene: PRKAB2
  Tag / fusion protein: His (N terminal on insert)
  Cloning method: Restriction Enzyme
  Sequencing primers: 5′ T7; 3′ T7-term
Terms and licenses: Academic/Nonprofit Terms; Industry Terms: Not Available to Industry
Depositor comments: PDB: 2F15 http://www.thesgc.org/structures/2F15/
How to cite: AMPKB2 was a gift from Cheryl Arrowsmith (Addgene plasmid # 25604 ; http://n2t.net/addgene:25604 ; RRID:Addgene_25604)
